>Addgene plasmid #196140 | AAV-CAG-Cre | addgene full sequence | sequence record 386784 | Addgene NGS Result
CTTCCGCTTCCTCGCTCACTGACTCGCTGCGCTCGGTCGTTCGGCTGCGGCGAGCGGTATCAGCTCACTC
AAAGGCGGTAATACGGTTATCCACAGAATCAGGGGATAACGCAGGAAAGAACATGTGAGCAAAAGGCCAG
CAAAAGGCCAGGAACCGTAAAAAGGCCGCGTTGCTGGCGTTTTTCCATAGGCTCCGCCCCCCTGACGAGC
ATCACAAAAATCGACGCTCAAGTCAGAGGTGGCGAAACCCGACAGGACTATAAAGATACCAGGCGTTTCC
CCCTGGAAGCTCCCTCGTGCGCTCTCCTGTTCCGACCCTGCCGCTTACCGGATACCTGTCCGCCTTTCTC
CCTTCGGGAAGCGTGGCGCTTTCTCATAGCTCACGCTGTAGGTATCTCAGTTCGGTGTAGGTCGTTCGCT
CCAAGCTGGGCTGTGTGCACGAACCCCCCGTTCAGCCCGACCGCTGCGCCTTATCCGGTAACTATCGTCT
TGAGTCCAACCCGGTAAGACACGACTTATCGCCACTGGCAGCAGCCACTGGTAACAGGATTAGCAGAGCG
AGGTATGTAGGCGGTGCTACAGAGTTCTTGAAGTGGTGGCCTAACTACGGCTACACTAGAAGAACAGTAT
TTGGTATCTGCGCTCTGCTGAAGCCAGTTACCTTCGGAAAAAGAGTTGGTAGCTCTTGATCCGGCAAACA
AACCACCGCTGGTAGCGGTGGTTTTTTTGTTTGCAAGCAGCAGATTACGCGCAGAAAAAAAGGATCTCAA
GAAGATCCTTTGATCTTTTCTACGGGGTCTGACGCTCAGTGGAACGAAAACTCACGTTAAGGGATTTTGG
TCATGAGATTATCAAAAAGGATCTTCACCTAGATCCTTTTAAATTAAAAATGAAGTTTTAAATCAATCTA
AAGTATATATGAGTAAACTTGGTCTGACAGTTACCAATGCTTAATCAGTGAGGCACCTATCTCAGCGATC
TGTCTATTTCGTTCATCCATAGTTGCCTGACTCCCCGTCGTGTAGATAACTACGATACGGGAGGGCTTAC
CATCTGGCCCCAGTGCTGCAATGATACCGCGAGACCCACGCTCACCGGCTCCAGATTTATCAGCAATAAA
CCAGCCAGCCGGAAGGGCCGAGCGCAGAAGTGGTCCTGCAACTTTATCCGCCTCCATCCAGTCTATTAAT
TGTTGCCGGGAAGCTAGAGTAAGTAGTTCGCCAGTTAATAGTTTGCGCAACGTTGTTGCCATTGCTACAG
GCATCGTGGTGTCACGCTCGTCGTTTGGTATGGCTTCATTCAGCTCCGGTTCCCAACGATCAAGGCGAGT
TACATGATCCCCCATGTTGTGCAAAAAAGCGGTTAGCTCCTTCGGTCCTCCGATCGTTGTCAGAAGTAAG
TTGGCCGCAGTGTTATCACTCATGGTTATGGCAGCACTGCATAATTCTCTTACTGTCATGCCATCCGTAA
GATGCTTTTCTGTGACTGGTGAGTACTCAACCAAGTCATTCTGAGAATAGTGTATGCGGCGACCGAGTTG
CTCTTGCCCGGCGTCAATACGGGATAATACCGCGCCACATAGCAGAACTTTAAAAGTGCTCATCATTGGA
AAACGTTCTTCGGGGCGAAAACTCTCAAGGATCTTACCGCTGTTGAGATCCAGTTCGATGTAACCCACTC
GTGCACCCAACTGATCTTCAGCATCTTTTACTTTCACCAGCGTTTCTGGGTGAGCAAAAACAGGAAGGCA
AAATGCCGCAAAAAAGGGAATAAGGGCGACACGGAAATGTTGAATACTCATACTCTTCCTTTTTCAATAT
TATTGAAGCATTTATCAGGGTTATTGTCTCATGAGCGGATACATATTTGAATGTATTTAGAAAAATAAAC
AAATAGGGGTTCCGCGCACATTTCCCCGAAAAGTGCCACCTAAATTGTAAGCGTTAATATTTTGTTAAAA
TTCGCGTTAAATTTTTGTTAAATCAGCTCATTTTTTAACCAATAGGCCGAAATCGGCAAAATCCCTTATA
AATCAAAAGAATAGACCGAGATAGGGT
[37 nt withheld, positions 2058-2094]
AAAGAACGTGGACTCCAACGTCAAAGG
[49 nt withheld, positions 2122-2170]
T
[91 nt withheld, positions 2172-2262]
G
[124 nt withheld, positions 2264-2387]
CCCATTCGCCATTCAGGCTGCGCAACTGTTGGGAAGGGCGATCGGTGCGGGCCTCTTCGCTATTACGCCA
GCTGCGCGCTCGCTCGCTCACTGAGGCCGCCCGGGCAAAGCCCGGGCGTCGGGCGACCTTTGGTCGCCCG
GCCTCAGTGAGCGAGCGAGCGCGCAGAGAGGGAGTGGCCAACTCCATCACTAGGGGTTCCTTGTAGTTAA
TGATTAACCCGCCATGCTACTTATCTACGTAGCCATGCTCTAGGAAGAGTACCATTGACGTCAATAATGA
CGTATGTTCCCATAGTAACGCCAATAGGGACTTTCCATTGACGTCAATGGGTGGAGTATTTACGGTAAAC
TGCCCACTTGGCAGTACATCAAGTGTATCATATGCCAAGTACGCCCCCTATTGACGTCAATGACGGTAAA
TGGCCCGCCTGGCATTATGCCCAGTACATGACCTTATGGGACTTTCCTACTTGGCAGTACATCTACGTAT
TAGTCATCGCTATTACCATGGTCGAGGTGAGCCCCACGTTCTGCTTCACTCTCCCCATCTCCCCCCCCTC
CCCACCCCCAATTTTGTATTTATTTATTTTTTAATTATTTTGTGCAGCGATGGGGGCGGGGGGGGGGGGG
GGGCGCGCGCCRGGSGGGGSGGGGSGGGGSGRGGGGSGGGGSGGGGCGAGGCGGAGAGGTGCGGCGGCAG
CCAATCAGAGCGGCGCGCTCCGAAAGTTTCCTTTTATGGCGAGGCGGCGGCGGCGGCGGCCCTATAAAAA
GCGAAGCGCGCGGCGGGCGGGAGTCGCTGCGCGCTGCCTTCGCCCCGTGCCCCGCTCCGCCGCCGCCTCG
CGCCGCCCGCCCCGGCTCTGACTGACCGCGTTACTCCCACAGGTGAGCGGGCGGGACGGCCCTTCTCCTC
CGGGCTGTAATTAGCGCTTGGTTTAATGACGGCTTGTTTCTTTTCTGTGGCTGCGTGAAAGCCTTGAGGG
GCTCCGGGAGGGCCCTTTGTGCGGGGGGAGCGGCTCGGGGCTGTCCGCGGGGGGACGGCTGCCTTCGGGG
GGGACGGGGCAGGGCGGGGTTCGGCTTCTGGCGTGTGACCGGCGGCTCTAGAGCCTCTGCTAACCATGTT
CATGCCTTCTTCTTTTTCCTACAGCTCCTGGGCAACGTGCTGGTTATTGTGCTGTCTCATCATTTTGGCA
AAGAATTGGATCCGCCACCATGGTGCCCAAGAAGAAGAGGAAAGTCTCCAACCTGCTGACTGTGCACCAA
AACCTGCCTGCCCTCCCTGTGGATGCCACCTCTGATGAAGTCAGGAAGAACCTGATGGACATGTTCAGGG
ACAGGCAGGCCTTCTCTGAACACACCTGGAAGATGCTCCTGTCTGTGTGCAGATCCTGGGCTGCCTGGTG
CAAGCTGAACAACAGGAAATGGTTCCCTGCTGAACCTGAGGATGTGAGGGACTACCTCCTGTACCTGCAA
GCCAGAGGCCTGGCTGTGAAGACCATCCAACAGCACCTGGGCCAGCTCAACATGCTGCACAGGAGATCTG
GCCTGCCTCGCCCTTCTGACTCCAATGCTGTGTCCCTGGTGATGAGGAGAATCAGAAAGGAGAATGTGGA
TGCTGGGGAGAGAGCCAAGCAGGCCCTGGCCTTTGAACGCACTGACTTTGACCAAGTCAGATCCCTGATG
GAGAACTCTGACAGATGCCAGGACATCAGGAACCTGGCCTTCCTGGGCATTGCCTACAACACCCTGCTGC
GCATTGCCGAAATTGCCAGAATCAGAGTGAAGGACATCTCCCGCACCGATGGTGGGAGAATGCTGATCCA
CATTGGCAGGACCAAGACCCTGGTGTCCACAGCTGGTGTGGAGAAGGCCCTGTCCCTGGGGGTTACCAAG
CTGGTGGAGAGATGGATCTCTGTGTCTGGTGTGGCTGATGACCCCAACAACTACCTGTTCTGCCGGGTCA
GAAAGAATGGTGTGGCTGCCCCTTCTGCCACCTCCCAACTGTCCACCCGGGCCCTGGAAGGGATCTTTGA
GGCCACCCACCGCCTGATCTATGGTGCCAAGGATGACTCTGGGCAGAGATACCTGGCCTGGTCTGGCCAC
TCTGCCAGAGTGGGTGCTGCCAGGGACATGGCCAGGGCTGGTGTGTCCATCCCTGAAATCATGCAGGCTG
GTGGCTGGACCAATGTGAACATTGTGATGAACTACATCAGAAACCTGGACTCTGAGACTGGGGCCATGGT
GAGGCTGCTCGAGGATGGGGACTGAGAATTCGATATCAAGCTTATCGATAATCAACCTCTGGATTACAAA
ATTTGTGAAAGATTGACTGGTATTCTTAACTATGTTGCTCCTTTTACGCTATGTGGATACGCTGCTTTAA
TGCCTTTGTATCATGCTATTGCTTCCCGTATGGCTTTCATTTTCTCCTCCTTGTATAAATCCTGGTTGCT
GTCTCTTTATGAGGAGTTGTGGCCCGTTGTCAGGCAACGTGGCGTGGTGTGCACTGTGTTTGCTGACGCA
ACCCCCACTGGTTGGGGCATTGCCACCACCTGTCAGCTCCTTTCCGGGACTTTCGCTTTCCCCCTCCCTA
TTGCCACGGCGGAACTCATCGCCGCCTGCCTTGCCCGCTGCTGGACAGGGGCTCGGCTGTTGGGCACTGA
CAATTCCGTGGTGTTGTCGGGGAAATCATCGTCCTTTCCTTGGCTGCTCGCCTGTGTTGCCACCTGGATT
CTGCGCGGGACGTCCTTCTGCTACGTCCCTTCGGCCCTCAATCCAGCGGACCTTCCTTCCCGCGGCCTGC
TGCCGGCTCTGCGGCCTCTTCCGCGTCTTCGCCTTCGCCCTCAGACGAGTCGGATCTCCCTTTGGGCCGC
CTCCCCGCATCGATACCGTCGACCCGGGCGGCCGCTTCGAGCAGACATGATAAGATACATTGATGAGTTT
GGACAAACCACAACTAGAATGCAGTGAAAAAAATGCTTTATTTGTGAAATTTGTGATGCTATTGCTTTAT
TTGTAACCATTATAAGCTGCAATAAACAAGTTAACAACAACAATTGCATTCATTTTATGTTTCAGGTTCA
GGGGGAGATGTGGGAGGTTTTTTAAAGCAAGTAAAACCTCTACAAATGTGGTAAAATCGATAAGGATCTT
CCTAGAGCATGGCTACGTAGATAAGTAGCATGGCGGGTTAATCATTAACTACAAGGAACCCCTAGTGATG
GAGTTGGCCACTCCCTCTCTGCGCGCTCGCTCGCTCACTGAGGCCGGGCGACCAAAGGTCGCCCGACGCC
CGGGCTTTGCCCGGGCGGCCTCAGTGAGCGAGCGAGCGCGCAGCTGCATTAATGAATCGGCCAACGCGCG
GGGAGAGGCGGTTTGCGTATTGGGCGCT
Features (pLannotate 1.2.2; 18 found; start..end, strand, type, name):
    182..770     -  rep_origin     ori: high-copy-number ColE1/pMB1/pBR322/pUC origin of replication
    941..1801    -  CDS            AmpR: β-lactamase; bla; confers resistance to ampicillin, carbenicillin, and related antibiotics
   1802..1906    -  promoter       AmpR promoter: bla
   1959..2387    -  rep_origin     f1 ori (sequence partly withheld): f1 bacteriophage origin of replication; arrow indicates direction of (+) strand synthesis
   2392..2461    -  CDS            lacZα (fragment): LacZα fragment of β-galactosidase; lacZ fragment
   2456..2588    -  repeat_region  AAV2 ITR (fragment): inverted terminal repeat of adeno-associated virus serotype 2 inverted
   2649..2897    +  enhancer       CMV enhancer (fragment): human cytomegalovirus immediate early enhancer
   2899..3176    +  promoter       chicken β-actin promoter: No description available
   3177..3312    +  intron         hybrid intron (fragment): hybrid between chicken β-actin (CBA) and minute virus of mice (MMV) introns (Gray et al., 2011)
   3401..3531    +  intron         chimeric intron (fragment): chimera between introns from chicken β-actin and rabbit β-globin
   3529..3591    +  CDS            HBB (fragment): HBB_LEPEU - Experimental evidence at protein level: Swiss-Prot protein existence level 1. Involved in oxygen transport from the lung to the various peripheral tissues. From Lepus europaeus (European hare).
   3624..4649    +  CDS            cre: RECR_BPP1 - Experimental evidence at protein level: Swiss-Prot protein existence level 1. Catalyzes site-specific recombination between two 34-base- pair LOXP sites. Its role is to maintain the phage genome as a monomeric unit-copy plasmid in the lysogenic state. From Escherichia phage P1 (Bacteriophage P1).
   4653..4677    +  misc_feature   MCS (fragment): pBluescript multiple cloning site
   4677..5265    +  misc_feature   WPRE: woodchuck hepatitis virus posttranscriptional regulatory element
   5308..5429    -  polyA_signal   SV40 poly(A) signal: SV40 polyadenylation signal
   5452..5520    -  CDS            large T antigen (fragment): large T antigen from SV40 (simian virus 40)
   5591..5724    +  repeat_region  AAV2 ITR: inverted terminal repeat of adeno-associated virus serotype 2 inverted
   5718..5774    -  CDS            lacI (fragment): lac repressor; lacI; The lac repressor binds to the lac operator to inhibit transcription in E. coli. This inhibition can be relieved by adding lactose or isopropyl-β-D-thiogalactopyranoside (IPTG).
