[The description below was written by a language model from this plasmid's Addgene catalogue record and pLannotate feature annotations shown in this document.]
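Description:
AAV-CAG-Cre is an adeno-associated virus transfer plasmid for mammalian expression of Cre recombinase, with a recorded total size of about 5.8 kb. It is maintained in E. coli through a ColE1/pUC-type origin and an ampicillin (β-lactamase) resistance cassette. It also carries an f1 phage origin, along with short lacZα and lacI remnants that are leftovers of the cloning backbone. Although the origin is annotated as a high-copy type, the record lists the plasmid as low copy and names a recombination-reduced growth strain, which is common practice for preserving the repeat-rich ITRs.

The expression cassette lies between two AAV2 inverted terminal repeats, the cis elements needed for replication and packaging of the genome into AAV particles when rep, cap and helper functions are supplied in trans. Transcription is driven by the CAG promoter, seen in the feature table as a CMV enhancer fragment, the chicken β-actin promoter and chicken β-actin/rabbit β-globin chimeric intron sequences. The short "HBB" hit is most likely the β-globin portion of this promoter rather than a separate gene. Downstream is a roughly 1 kb Cre coding sequence, described as synthetic and codon diversified and cloned between BamHI and EcoRI sites. It is followed by a WPRE, which enhances transcript stability and expression, and an SV40 polyadenylation signal. No tag or fluorescent reporter is annotated.

The stated purpose is AAV-mediated, strong and broadly active Cre expression. Such a vector is typically used to recombine loxP-flanked alleles or to switch on Cre-dependent (floxed or inverted) transgenes in transduced cells. The depositor notes that both the plasmid and the derived virus were tested in vitro.
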