Addgene plasmid #196140: AAV-CAG-Cre
Purpose: AAV-mediated expression of Cre under the CAG promoter .
Depositing lab: Edward Boyden. Depositing organization: Massachusetts Institute of Technology. Publication: Noninvasive optical inhibition with a red-shifted microbial rhodopsin. Chuong AS, Miri ML, Busskamp V, Matthews GA, Acker LC, Sorensen AT, Young A, Klapoetke NC, Henninger MA, Kodandaramaiah SB, Ogawa M, Ramanlal SB, Bandler RC, Allen BD, Forest CR, Chow BY, Han X, Lin Y, Tye KM, Roska B, Cardin JA, Boyden ES. Nat Neurosci. 2014 Aug;17(8):1123-9. doi: 10.1038/nn.3752. Epub 2014 Jul 6. PubMed 24997763.
Backbone
  Vector backbone: AAV with CAG promter
  Backbone manufacturer: Scott Sternson
  Backbone size w/o insert (bp): 4728
  Total vector size (bp): 5784
  Vector type: Mammalian Expression, AAV
Growth in bacteria
  Bacterial resistance: Ampicillin, 100 μg/mL
  Growth temperature: 37°C
  Growth strain: NEB Stable
  Growth instructions: Can use DH5alpha at 37°C or Stbl3 at 30°C. Carbenicillin is preferred over ampicillin. In DH5alpha this plasmid may act more like a high copy plasmid, although in Stbl3 it may act more like a low copy plasmid.
  Copy number: Low Copy
Gene/Insert
  Gene/Insert name: Cre
  Species: Synthetic
  Insert size (bp): 1056
  Mutation: codon diversified
  Promoter: CAG
  Cloning method: Restriction Enzyme; 5′ cloning site BamHI (not destroyed); 3′ cloning site EcoRI (not destroyed)
  Sequencing primers: 5′ ctagagcctctgctaacc; 3′ gcagcgtatccacatagcg
Terms and licenses: Academic/Nonprofit Terms; Industry Terms: Not Available to Industry
Depositor comments: The plasmid is fully sequenced in the coding sequence regions (opsin-fluorophore and important flanking regions). Multiple digestions were done to verify the vector structure. The construct and the virus were both tested in vitro.
How to cite: AAV-CAG-Cre was a gift from Edward Boyden (Addgene plasmid # 196140 ; http://n2t.net/addgene:196140 ; RRID:Addgene_196140)
